Addgene plasmid #45493: CMV-CAR-GECO1
Purpose: Carmine intensiometric genetically encoded Ca2+-indicators for optical imaging
Depositing lab: Robert Campbell. Publication: Improved Orange and Red Ca Indicators and Photophysical Considerations for Optogenetic Applications. Wu J, Liu L, Matsuda T, Zhao Y, Rebane A, Drobizhev M, Chang YF, Araki S, Arai Y, March K, Hughes TE, Sagou K, Miyata T, Nagai T, Li WH, Campbell RE. ACS Chem Neurosci. 2013 Mar 19. 10.1021/cn400012b PubMed 23452507.
Backbone
  Vector backbone: Customized Vector
  Backbone size w/o insert (bp): 3200
  Total vector size (bp): 4454
  Vector type: Mammalian Expression
Growth in bacteria
  Bacterial resistance: Ampicillin, 100 μg/mL
  Growth temperature: 37°C
  Growth strain: DH10B
  Copy number: High Copy
Gene/Insert
  Gene/Insert name: CAR-GECO1
  Species: Synthetic
  Insert size (bp): 1254
  Mutation: R-GECO1 E163V/I166V/V174T/M176I/F222I/A302P
  GenBank ID: KF186684
  Promoter: CMV
  Cloning method: Restriction Enzyme; 5′ cloning site BamHI (not destroyed); 3′ cloning site EcoRI (not destroyed)
  Sequencing primers: 5′ TAATACGACTCACTATAGGG; 3′ TAGAAGGCACAGTCGAGG
Terms and licenses: Academic/Nonprofit Terms; Industry Terms: Not Available to Industry
How to cite: CMV-CAR-GECO1 was a gift from Robert Campbell (Addgene plasmid # 45493 ; http://n2t.net/addgene:45493 ; RRID:Addgene_45493)
