[The description below was written by a language model from this plasmid's Addgene catalogue record and pLannotate feature annotations shown in this document.]
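Description:
CMV-CAR-GECO1 is a 4,454 bp mammalian expression plasmid carrying CAR-GECO1, a synthetic, carmine-coloured, intensiometric genetically encoded calcium indicator. The backbone is described only as a customized vector of about 3.2 kb. It is propagated in E. coli through a high-copy ColE1/pUC-type origin and selected with ampicillin via the β-lactamase gene and its native promoter. No complete mammalian selection marker is annotated; only a short fragment of the SV40 promoter remains downstream of the expression cassette, so the plasmid appears suited to transient transfection rather than drug selection of stable lines.

The 1,254 bp insert, cloned between BamHI and EcoRI sites that are both retained, is driven by the human cytomegalovirus immediate early enhancer and promoter and terminated by the bovine growth hormone polyadenylation signal. The feature table shows the characteristic GECO architecture: an N-terminal calmodulin-binding peptide from smooth muscle myosin light chain kinase, a central red fluorescent protein domain, and a C-terminal calmodulin. The automated annotation labels the central domain as a HyPerRed fragment, which most likely reflects sequence similarity between related circularly permuted red fluorescent protein sensors rather than any peroxide-sensing function. Calcium binding to calmodulin promotes its interaction with the peptide, altering the chromophore environment and changing fluorescence intensity. CAR-GECO1 derives from R-GECO1 by the substitutions E163V, I166V, V174T, M176I, F222I and A302P. T7 and SP6 promoters flank the insert, and the short HIV-1 LTR match next to the CMV promoter is probably an annotation artefact. The construct is intended for optical imaging of calcium dynamics in mammalian cells.
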