Features (pLannotate 1.2.2; 14 found; start..end, strand, type, name):
      1..380     +  enhancer       CMV enhancer: human cytomegalovirus immediate early enhancer
    381..584     +  promoter       CMV promoter: human cytomegalovirus (CMV) immediate early promoter
    580..613     +  LTR            5' LTR (truncated) (fragment): truncated 5' long terminal repeat (LTR) from HIV-1
    629..647     +  promoter       T7 promoter: promoter for bacteriophage T7 RNA polymerase
    697..753     +  CDS            calmodulin-binding peptide: calmodulin-binding peptide from avian smooth muscle myosin light chain kinase
    759..1482    +  CDS            HyPerRed (fragment): red fluorescent genetically encoded indicator for H2O2 ()
   1491..1933    +  CDS            calmodulin (fragment): calcium-binding protein
   1996..2014    -  promoter       SP6 promoter: promoter for bacteriophage SP6 RNA polymerase
   2040..2264    +  polyA_signal   bGH poly(A) signal: bovine growth hormone polyadenylation signal
   2268..2289    +  promoter       SV40 promoter (fragment): SV40 enhancer and early promoter
   2465..3053    -  rep_origin     ori: high-copy-number ColE1/pMB1/pBR322/pUC origin of replication
   3224..4084    -  CDS            AmpR: β-lactamase; bla; confers resistance to ampicillin, carbenicillin, and related antibiotics
   4085..4189    -  promoter       AmpR promoter: bla
   4248..4300    -  misc_feature   bom (fragment): basis of mobility region from pBR322
>Addgene plasmid #45493 | CMV-CAR-GECO1 | addgene full sequence | sequence record 315961 | Addgene NGS Result
GACATTGATTATTGACTAGTTATTAATAGTAATCAATTACGGGGTCATTAGTTCATAGCCCATATATGGA
GTTCCGCGTTACATAACTTACGGTAAATGGCCCGCCTGGCTGACCGCCCAACGACCCCCGCCCATTGACG
TCAATAATGACGTATGTTCCCATAGTAACGCCAATAGGGACTTTCCATTGACGTCAATGGGTGGAGTATT
TACGGTAAACTGCCCACTTGGCAGTACATCAAGTGTATCATATGCCAAGTACGCCCCCTATTGACGTCAA
TGACGGTAAATGGCCCGCCTGGCATTATGCCCAGTACATGACCTTATGGGACTTTCCTACTTGGCAGTAC
ATCTACGTATTAGTCATCGCTATTACCATGGTGATGCGGTTTTGGCAGTACATCAATGGGCGTGGATAGC
GGTTTGACTCACGGGGATTTCCAAGTCTCCACCCCATTGACGTCAATGGGAGTTTGTTTTGGCACCAAAA
TCAACGGGACTTTCCAAAATGTCGTAACAACTCCGCCCCATTGACGCAAATGGGCGGTAGGCGTGTACGG
TGGGAGGTCTATATAAGCAGAGCTCTCTGGCTAACTAGAGAACCCACTGCTTACTGGCTTATCGAAATTA
ATACGACTCACTATAGGGAGACCCAAGCTTGGTACCGAGCTCGGATCCACCATGGTCGACTCATCACGTC
GTAAGTGGAATAAGGCAGGTCACGCAGTTAGAGCTATAGGTCGGCTGAGCTCACCCGTGGTTTCCGAGCG
GATGTACCCCGAGGACGGCGCCCTGAAGAGCGAGATCAAGAAGGGGCTGAGGCTGAAGGACGGCGGCCAC
TACGCCGCCGAGGTCAAGACCACCTACAAGGCCAAGAAGCCCGTGCAGCTGCCCGGCGCCTACATCGTCG
ACATCAAGTTGGACATCGTGTCCCACAACGAGGACTACACCATCGTGGAACAGTGCGAACGCGCCGAGGG
CCGCCACTCCACCGGCGGCATGGACGAGCTGTACAAGGGAGGTACAGGCGGGAGTCTGGTGAGCAAGGGC
GTGGAGGATAACATGGCCATCGTCAAGGAGTTCATGCGCTTCAAGACGCACATAGAGGGCTCCGTGAACG
GCCACGAGTTCGAGATCGAGGGCGAGGGCGAGGGCCGCCCCTACGAGGCCTTTCAGACCGCTAAGCTGAA
GGTGACCAAGGGTGGCCCCCTGCCCTTCGCCTGGGACATCCTGTCCCCTCAGATTATGTACGGCTCCAAG
GCCTACATTAAGCACCCAGCCGACATCCCCGACTACTTCAAGCTGTCCTTCCCCGAGGGCTTCAGGTGGG
AGCGCGTGATGAACTTCGAGGACGGCGGCATTATTCACGTTAACCAGGACTCCTCCCTGCAGGACGGCGT
ATTCATCTACAAGGTGAAGCTGCGCGGCACCAACTTCCCCCCCGACGGCCCCGTAATGCAGAAGAAGACC
ATGGGCTGGGAGCCTACGCGTGACCAACTGACTGAAGAGCAGATCGCAGAATTTAAAGAGGCTTTCTCCC
TATTTGACAAGGACGGGGATGGGACGATAACAACCAAGGAGCTGGGGACGGTGATGCGGTCTCTGGGGCA
GAACCCCACAGAAGCAGAGCTGCAGGACATGATCAATGAAGTAGATGCCGACGGTGACGGCACATTCGAC
TTCCCTGAGTTCCTGACGATGATGGCAAGAAAAATGAATGACACAGACAGTGAAGAGGAAATTAGAGAAG
CGTTCCGCGTGTTTGATAAGGACGGCAATGGCTACATCGGCGCAGCAGAGCTTCGCCACGTGATGACAGA
CCTTGGAGAGAAGTTAACAGATGAGGAGGTTGATGAAATGATCAGGGTAGCAGACATCGATGGGGATGGT
CAGGTAAACTACGAAGAGTTTGTACAAATGATGACAGCGAAGTAGGAATTCTGCAGATATCCATCACACT
GGCGGCCGCTCGAGCATGCATCTAGAGGGCCCTATTCTATAGTGTCACCTAAATGCTAGAGCTCGCTGAT
CAGCCTCGACTGTGCCTTCTAGTTGCCAGCCATCTGTTGTTTGCCCCTCCCCCGTGCCTTCCTTGACCCT
GGAAGGTGCCACTCCCACTGTCCTTTCCTAATAAAATGAGGAAATTGCATCGCATTGTCTGAGTAGGTGT
CATTCTATTCTGGGGGGTGGGGTGGGGCAGGACAGCAAGGGGGAGGATTGGGAAGACAATAGCAGGCATG
CTGGGGATGCGGTGGGCTCTATGGCTTCTGAGGCGGAAAGAACCAGCTGGGGCTCTAGTCCGGAACTCGC
TGCGCTCGGTCGTTCGGCTGCGGCGAGCGGTATCAGCTCACTCAAAGGCGGTAATACGGTTATCCACAGA
ATCAGGGGATAACGCAGGAAAGAACATGTGAGCAAAAGGCCAGCAAAAGGCCAGGAACCGTAAAAAGGCC
GCGTTGCTGGCGTTTTTCCATAGGCTCCGCCCCCCTGACGAGCATCACAAAAATCGACGCTCAAGTCAGA
GGTGGCGAAACCCGACAGGACTATAAAGATACCAGGCGTTTCCCCCTGGAAGCTCCCTCGTGCGCTCTCC
TGTTCCGACCCTGCCGCTTACCGGATACCTGTCCGCCTTTCTCCCTTCGGGAAGCGTGGCGCTTTCTCAT
AGCTCACGCTGTAGGTATCTCAGTTCGGTGTAGGTCGTTCGCTCCAAGCTGGGCTGTGTGCACGAACCCC
CCGTTCAGCCCGACCGCTGCGCCTTATCCGGTAACTATCGTCTTGAGTCCAACCCGGTAAGACACGACTT
ATCGCCACTGGCAGCAGCCACTGGTAACAGGATTAGCAGAGCGAGGTATGTAGGCGGTGCTACAGAGTTC
TTGAAGTGGTGGCCTAACTACGGCTACACTAGAAGAACAGTATTTGGTATCTGCGCTCTGCTGAAGCCAG
TTACCTTCGGAAAAAGAGTTGGTAGCTCTTGATCCGGCAAACAAACCACCGCTGGTAGCGGTGGTTTTTT
TGTTTGCAAGCAGCAGATTACGCGCAGAAAAAAAGGATCTCAAGAAGATCCTTTGATCTTTTCTACGGGG
TCTGACGCTCAGTGGAACGAAAACTCACGTTAAGGGATTTTGGTCATGAGATTATCAAAAAGGATCTTCA
CCTAGATCCTTTTAAATTAAAAATGAAGTTTTAAATCAATCTAAAGTATATATGAGTAAACTTGGTCTGA
CAGTTACCAATGCTTAATCAGTGAGGCACCTATCTCAGCGATCTGTCTATTTCGTTCATCCATAGTTGCC
TGACTCCCCGTCGTGTAGATAACTACGATACGGGAGGGCTTACCATCTGGCCCCAGTGCTGCAATGATAC
CGCGAGACCCACGCTCACCGGCTCCAGATTTATCAGCAATAAACCAGCCAGCCGGAAGGGCCGAGCGCAG
AAGTGGTCCTGCAACTTTATCCGCCTCCATCCAGTCTATTAATTGTTGCCGGGAAGCTAGAGTAAGTAGT
TCGCCAGTTAATAGTTTGCGCAACGTTGTTGCCATTGCTACAGGCATCGTGGTGTCACGCTCGTCGTTTG
GTATGGCTTCATTCAGCTCCGGTTCCCAACGATCAAGGCGAGTTACATGATCCCCCATGTTGTGCAAAAA
AGCGGTTAGCTCCTTCGGTCCTCCGATCGTTGTCAGAAGTAAGTTGGCCGCAGTGTTATCACTCATGGTT
ATGGCAGCACTGCATAATTCTCTTACTGTCATGCCATCCGTAAGATGCTTTTCTGTGACTGGTGAGTACT
CAACCAAGTCATTCTGAGAATAGTGTATGCGGCGACCGAGTTGCTCTTGCCCGGCGTCAATACGGGATAA
TACCGCGCCACATAGCAGAACTTTAAAAGTGCTCATCATTGGAAAACGTTCTTCGGGGCGAAAACTCTCA
AGGATCTTACCGCTGTTGAGATCCAGTTCGATGTAACCCACTCGTGCACCCAACTGATCTTCAGCATCTT
TTACTTTCACCAGCGTTTCTGGGTGAGCAAAAACAGGAAGGCAAAATGCCGCAAAAAAGGGAATAAGGGC
GACACGGAAATGTTGAATACTCATACTCTTCCTTTTTCAATATTATTGAAGCATTTATCAGGGTTATTGT
CTCATGAGCGGATACATATTTGAATGTATTTAGAAAAATAAACAAATAGGGGTTCCGCGCACATTTCCCC
GAAAAGTGCCACCTGACGTCGACGGATCGGGAGATCTCCCGATCCCCTATGGTGCACTCTCAGTACAATC
TGCTCTGATGCCGCATAGTTAAGCCAGTATCTGCTCCCTGCTTGTGTGTTGGAGGTCGCTGAGTAGTGCG
CGAGCAAAATTTAAGCTACAACAAGGCAAGGCTTGACCGACAATTGCATGAAGAATCTGCTTAGGGTTAG
GCGTTTTGCGCTGCTTCGCGATGTACGGGCCAGATATACGCGTT
