>Addgene plasmid #45493 | CMV-CAR-GECO1 | depositor partial sequence | sequence record 65798 | CMV-CAR-GECO1 sequence 1254 bps
ATGGTCGACTCATCACGTCGTAAGTGGAATAAGGCAGGTCACGCAGTTAGAGCTATAGGTCGGCTGAGCT
CACCCGTGGTTTCCGAGCGGATGTACCCCGAGGACGGCGCCCTGAAGAGCGAGATCAAGAAGGGGCTGAG
GCTGAAGGACGGCGGCCACTACGCCGCCGAGGTCAAGACCACCTACAAGGCCAAGAAGCCCGTGCAGCTG
CCCGGCGCCTACATCGTCGACATCAAGTTGGACATCGTGTCCCACAACGAGGACTACACCATCGTGGAAC
AGTGCGAACGCGCCGAGGGCCGCCACTCCACCGGCGGCATGGACGAGCTGTACAAGGGAGGTACAGGCGG
GAGTCTGGTGAGCAAGGGCGTGGAGGATAACATGGCCATCGTCAAGGAGTTCATGCGCTTCAAGACGCAC
ATAGAGGGCTCCGTGAACGGCCACGAGTTCGAGATCGAGGGCGAGGGCGAGGGCCGCCCCTACGAGGCCT
TTCAGACCGCTAAGCTGAAGGTGACCAAGGGTGGCCCCCTGCCCTTCGCCTGGGACATCCTGTCCCCTCA
GATTATGTACGGCTCCAAGGCCTACATTAAGCACCCAGCCGACATCCCCGACTACTTCAAGCTGTCCTTC
CCCGAGGGCTTCAGGTGGGAGCGCGTGATGAACTTCGAGGACGGCGGCATTATTCACGTTAACCAGGACT
CCTCCCTGCAGGACGGCGTATTCATCTACAAGGTGAAGCTGCGCGGCACCAACTTCCCCCCCGACGGCCC
CGTAATGCAGAAGAAGACCATGGGCTGGGAGCCTACGCGTGACCAACTGACTGAAGAGCAGATCGCAGAA
TTTAAAGAGGCTTTCTCCCTATTTGACAAGGACGGGGATGGGACGATAACAACCAAGGAGCTGGGGACGG
TGATGCGGTCTCTGGGGCAGAACCCCACAGAAGCAGAGCTGCAGGACATGATCAATGAAGTAGATGCCGA
CGGTGACGGCACATTCGACTTCCCTGAGTTCCTGACGATGATGGCAAGAAAAATGAATGACACAGACAGT
GAAGAGGAAATTAGAGAAGCGTTCCGCGTGTTTGATAAGGACGGCAATGGCTACATCGGCGCAGCAGAGC
TTCGCCACGTGATGACAGACCTTGGAGAGAAGTTAACAGATGAGGAGGTTGATGAAATGATCAGGGTAGC
AGACATCGATGGGGATGGTCAGGTAAACTACGAAGAGTTTGTACAAATGATGACAGCGAAGTAA
