>Addgene plasmid #45493 | CMV-CAR-GECO1 | addgene partial sequence | sequence record 67484 | CMV-F 5'-CGCAAATGGGCGGTAGGCGTG-3'
CTCTCTGGCTAACTAGAGAACCCACTGCTTACTGGCTTATCGAAATTAATACGACTCACTATAGGGAGAC
CCAAGCTTGGTACCGAGCTCGGATCCACCATGGTCGACTCATCACGTCGTAAGTGGAATAAGGCAGGTCA
CGCAGTTAGAGCTATAGGTCGGCTGAGCTCACCCGTGGTTTCCGAGCGGATGTACCCCGAGGACGGCGCC
CTGAAGAGCGAGATCAAGAAGGGGCTGAGGCTGAAGGACGGCGGCCACTACGCCGCCGAGGTCAAGACCA
CCTACAAGGCCAAGAAGCCCGTGCAGCTGCCCGGCGCCTACATCGTCGACATCAAGTTGGACATCGTGTC
CCACAACGAGGACTACACCATCGTGGAACAGTGCGAACGCGCCGAGGGCCGCCACTCCACCGGCGGCATG
GACGAGCTGTACAAGGGAGGTACAGGCGGGAGTCTGGTGAGCAAGGGCGTGGAGGATAACATGGCCATCG
TCAAGGAGTTCATGCGCTTCAAGACGCACATAGAGGGCTCCGTGAACGGCCACGAGTTCGAGATCGAGGG
CGAGGGCGAGGGCCGCCCCTACGAGGCCTTTCAGACCGCTAAGCTGAAGGTGACCAAGGGTGGCCCCCTG
CCCTTCGCCTGGGACATCCTGTCCCCTCAGATTATGTACGGCTCCAAGGCCTACATTAAGCACCCAGCCG
ACATCCCCGACTACTTCAAGCTGTCCTTCCCCGAGGGCTTCAGGTGGGAGCGCGTGATGAACTTCGAGGA
CGGCGGCATTATTCACGTTAACCAGGACTCCTCCCTGCAGGACGGCGTATTCATCTACAAGGTGAAGCTG
CGCGGCACCAACTTCCCCCC
