>Addgene plasmid #45493 | CMV-CAR-GECO1 | addgene partial sequence | sequence record 67485 | BGH-rev 5'-TAGAAGGCACAGTCGAGG-3'
TATAGAATAGGGCCCTCTAGATGCATGCTCGAGCGGCCGCCAGTGTGATGGATATCTGCAGAATTCCTAC
TTCGCTGTCATCATTTGTACAAACTCTTCGTAGTTTACCTGACCATCCCCATCGATGTCTGCTACCCTGA
TCATTTCATCAACCTCCTCATCTGTTAACTTCTCTCCAAGGTCTGTCATCACGTGGCGAAGCTCTGCTGC
GCCGATGTAGCCATTGCCGTCCTTATCAAACACGCGGAACGCTTCTCTAATTTCCTCTTCACTGTCTGTG
TCATTCATTTTTCTTGCCATCATCGTCAGGAACTCAGGGAAGTCGAATGTGCCGTCACCGTCGGCATCTA
CTTCATTGATCATGTCCTGCAGCTCTGCTTCTGTGGGGTTCTGCCCCAGAGACCGCATCACCGTCCCCAG
CTCCTTGGTTGTTATCGTCCCATCCCCGTCCTTGTCAAATAGGGAGAAAGCCTCTTTAAATTCTGCGATC
TGCTCTTCAGTCAGTTGGTCACGCGTAGGCTCCCAGCCCATGGTCTTCTTCTGCATTACGGGGCCGTCGG
GGGGGAAGTTGGTGCCGCGCAGCTTCACCTTGTAGATGAATACGCCGTCCTGCAGGGAGGAGTCCTGGTT
AACGTGAATAATGCCGCCGTCCTCGAAGTTCATCACGCGCTCCCACCTGAAGCCCTCGGGGAAGGACAGC
TTGAAGTAGTCGGGGATGTCGGCTGGGTGCTTAATGTAGGCCTTGGAGCCGTACATAATCTGAGGGGACA
GGATGTCCCAGGCGAAGGGCAGGGGGCCACCCTTGGTCACCTTC
